Addgene plasmid #110576: pBTK110
Purpose: BTK Type 2 promoter for golden gate assembly
Depositing lab: Jeffrey Barrick. Depositing organization: University of Texas at Austin. Publication: Genetic Engineering of Bee Gut Microbiome Bacteria with a Toolkit for Modular Assembly of Broad-Host-Range Plasmids. Leonard SP, Perutka J, Powell JE, Geng P, Richhart DD, Byrom M, Kar S, Davies BW, Ellington AD, Moran NA, Barrick JE. ACS Synth Biol. 2018 May 18;7(5):1279-1290. doi: 10.1021/acssynbio.7b00399. Epub 2018 Apr 13. PubMed 29608282.
Backbone
  Vector backbone: ColE1
  Vector type: Synthetic Biology
Growth in bacteria
  Bacterial resistance: Chloramphenicol, 12.5 μg/mL
  Growth temperature: 37°C
  Growth strain: DH5alpha
  Copy number: High Copy
Gene/Insert
  Gene/Insert name: CP6 Promoter with RBS
  Species: Synthetic
  Cloning method: Gibson Cloning
Terms and licenses: Academic/Nonprofit Terms; Industry Terms
How to cite: pBTK110 was a gift from Jeffrey Barrick (Addgene plasmid # 110576 ; http://n2t.net/addgene:110576 ; RRID:Addgene_110576)
