[The description below was written by a language model from this plasmid's Addgene catalogue record and pLannotate feature annotations shown in this document.]
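Description:
pBTK110 is a small (about 1.75 kb) part plasmid from the Bee Microbiome Toolkit (BTK), a Golden Gate-based system for modular assembly of broad-host-range plasmids intended for engineering bee gut bacteria. It is classed as a synthetic biology vector and serves as a storage and donor plasmid for a single standardized part rather than as an expression construct in its own right. It is propagated in E. coli at high copy from a ColE1/pMB1-type origin and is selected with chloramphenicol. Resistance comes from the chloramphenicol acetyltransferase (cat) gene, driven by its native cat promoter and followed by a minimal phage lambda t0 terminator. The annotation also flags a 41-nt match to the RSF1030 origin. This fragment is too short to be functional and most likely reflects sequence similarity at the edge of the ColE1-type origin region.

The payload is a "Type 2" part: the synthetic CP6 promoter coupled to a ribosome binding site, which was placed in the backbone by Gibson cloning. In a hierarchical Golden Gate scheme, each part type occupies a fixed position defined by its overhangs. A promoter-plus-RBS part of this kind would be released by a Type IIS restriction enzyme and ligated upstream of a coding sequence part, together with the other modules needed to build a complete transcription unit or plasmid. The automated feature table does not annotate the CP6 promoter, the RBS or the flanking Type IIS sites, so their positions and the enzyme used are not given in the record. The insert presumably lies in one of the short unannotated stretches between the backbone elements. The record also gives no information on the strength or host range of CP6.
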