Features (pLannotate 1.2.2; 5 found; start..end, strand, type, name):
      1..41      +  rep_origin     RSF ori (fragment): Plasmids containing the RSF 1030 origin of replication can be propagated in E. coli cells that contain additional plasmids with compatible origins.
    158..192     -  terminator     lambda t0 terminator: minimal transcription terminator from phage lambda (Scholtissek and Grosse, 1987)
    266..922     -  CDS            cat: CAT_ECOLX - Experimental evidence at protein level: Swiss-Prot protein existence level 1. This enzyme is an effector of chloramphenicol resistance in bacteria. From Escherichia coli. This protein is used as a marker in many commonly used cloning vectors, such as pACYC184.
    923..1020    -  promoter       cat promoter: promoter of the E. coli cat gene encoding chloramphenicol acetyltransferase
   1104..1692    +  rep_origin     ori: high-copy-number ColE1/pMB1/pBR322/pUC origin of replication
>Addgene plasmid #110576 | pBTK110 | addgene full sequence | sequence record 217368 | Addgene NGS Result
GTTCTTTCCTGCGTTATCCCCTGATTCTGTGGATAACCGTAGTCGGTCTCAAACGCATGTGGGAGTTTAT
TCTTGACACAGATATTTCCGGATGATATAATAACTGAGTACTGTTATACAGAAACAGAGGAGATATTACA
TATGTGAGACCAGACCAATAAAAAACGCCCGGCGGCAACCGAGCGTTCTGAACAAATCCAGATGGAGTTC
TGAGGTCATTACTGGATCTATCAACAGGAGTCCAAGCGAGCTCGATATCAAATTACGCCCCGCCCTGCCA
CTCATCGCAGTACTGTTGTAATTCATTAAGCATTCTGCCGACATGGAAGCCATCACAAACGGCATGATGA
ACCTGAATCGCCAGCGGCATCAGCACCTTGTCGCCTTGCGTATAATATTTGCCCATGGTGAAAACGGGGG
CGAAGAAGTTGTCCATATTGGCCACGTTTAAATCAAAACTGGTGAAACTCACCCAGGGATTGGCTGAAAC
GAAAAACATATTCTCAATAAACCCTTTAGGGAAATAGGCCAGGTTTTCACCGTAACACGCCACATCTTGC
GAATATATGTGTAGAAACTGCCGGAAATCGTCGTGGTATTCACTCCAGAGCGATGAAAACGTTTCAGTTT
GCTCATGGAAAACGGTGTAACAAGGGTGAACACTATCCCATATCACCAGCTCACCGTCTTTCATTGCCAT
ACGAAATTCCGGATGAGCATTCATCAGGCGGGCAAGAATGTGAATAAAGGCCGGATAAAACTTGTGCTTA
TTTTTCTTTACGGTCTTTAAAAAGGCCGTAATATCCAGCTGAACGGTCTGGTTATAGGTACATTGAGCAA
CTGACTGAAATGCCTCAAAATGTTCTTTACGATGCCATTGGGATATATCAACGGTGGTATATCCAGTGAT
TTTTTTCTCCATTTTAGCTTCCTTAGCTCCTGAAAATCTCGATAACTCAAAAAATACGCCCGGTAGTGAT
CTTATTTCATTATGGTGAAAGTTGGAACCTCTTACGTGCCCGATCAATCATGACCAAAATCCCTTAACGT
GAGTTTTCGTTCCACTGAGCGTCAGACCCCGTAGAAAAGATCAAAGGATCTTCTTGAGATCCTTTTTTTC
TGCGCGTAATCTGCTGCTTGCAAACAAAAAAACCACCGCTACCAGCGGTGGTTTGTTTGCCGGATCAAGA
GCTACCAACTCTTTTTCCGAAGGTAACTGGCTTCAGCAGAGCGCAGATACCAAATACTGTTCTTCTAGTG
TAGCCGTAGTTAGGCCACCACTTCAAGAACTCTGTAGCACCGCCTACATACCTCGCTCTGCTAATCCTGT
TACCAGTGGCTGCTGCCAGTGGCGATAAGTCGTGTCTTACCGGGTTGGACTCAAGACGATAGTTACCGGA
TAAGGCGCAGCGGTCGGGCTGAACGGGGGGTTCGTGCACACAGCCCAGCTTGGAGCGAACGACCTACACC
GAACTGAGATACCTACAGCGTGAGCTATGAGAAAGCGCCACGCTTCCCGAAGGGAGAAAGGCGGACAGGT
ATCCGGTAAGCGGCAGGGTCGGAACAGGAGAGCGCACGAGGGAGCTTCCAGGGGGAAACGCCTGGTATCT
TTATAGTCCTGTCGGGTTTCGCCACCTCTGACTTGAGCGTCGATTTTTGTGATGCTCGTCAGGGGGGCGG
AGCCTATGGAAAAACGCCAGCAACGCGGCCTTTTTACGGTTCCTGGCCTTTTGCTGGCCTTTTGCTCACA
T
